>Addgene plasmid #124360 | pAV-U6+27-Tornado-Broccoli | addgene full sequence | sequence record 451661 | Addgene Long Read Sequencing Result
GCCGGATCCAAGGTCGGGCAGGAAGAGGGCCTATTTCCCATGATTCCTTCATATTTGCATATACGATACA
AGGCTGTTAGAGAGATAATTAGAATTAATTTGACTGTAAACACAAAGATATTAGTACAAAATACGTGACG
TAGAAAGTAATAATTTCTTGGGTAGTTTGCAGTTTTAAAATTATGTTTTAAAATGGACTATCATATGCTT
ACCGTAACTTGAAAGTATTTCGATTTCTTGGCTTTATATATCTTGTGGAAAGGACGAAACACCGTGCTCG
CTTCGGCAGCACATATACTAGTCGACGGGCCGCACTCGCCGGTCCCAAGCCCGGATAAAATGGGAGGGGG
CGGGAAACCGCCTAACCATGCCGAGTGCGGCCGCGAGACGGTCGGGTCCAGATATTCGTATCTGTCGAGT
AGAGTGTGGGCTCGTGGCCGCGGTCGGCGTGGACTGTAGAACACTGCCAATGCCGGTCCCAAGCCCGGAT
AAAAGTGGAGGGTACAGTCCACGCTCTAGAGCGGACTTCGGTCCGCTTTTTACTAGGACCTGCAGGCATG
CAAGCTTGACGTCGGTTACCGATATCCATATGGCGACCGCATCGATCTCGAGCCGAGGACTAGTAACTTG
TTTATTGCAGCTTATAATGGTTACAAATAAAGCAATAGCATCACAAATTTCACAAATAAAGCATTTTTTT
CACTGCATTCTAGTTGTGGTTTGTCCAAACTCATCAATGTATCTTATCATGTCTTACGTAGATAAGTAGC
ATGGCGGGTTAATCATTAACTACAAGGAACCCCTAGTGATGGAGTTGGCCACTCCCTCTCTGCGCGCTCG
CTCGCTCACTGAGGCCGGGCGACCAAAGGTCGCCCGACGCCCGGGCTTTGCCCGGGCGGCCTCAGTGAGC
GAGCGAGCGCGCAGAGAGGGACAGATCTGCAGATCTGCTGGCGTAATAGCGAAGAGGCCCGCACCGATCG
CCCTTCCCAACAGTTGCGCAGCCTGAATGGCGAATGGAAATTGTAAGCGTTAATATTTTGTTAAAATTCG
CGTTAAATTTTTGTTAAATCAGCTCATTTTTTAACCAATAGGCCGAAATCGGCAAAATCCCTTATAAATC
AAAAGAATAGACCGAGATAGGGT
[37 nt withheld, positions 1144-1180]
AAAGAACGTGGACTCCAACGTCAAAGG
[49 nt withheld, positions 1208-1256]
T
[91 nt withheld, positions 1258-1348]
G
[124 nt withheld, positions 1350-1473]
CAGGTGGCACTTTTCGGGGAAATGTGCGCGGAACCCCTATTTGTTTATTTTTCTAAATACATTCAAATAT
GTATCCGCTCATGAGACAATAACCCTGATAAATGCTTCAATAATATTGAAAAAGGAAGAGTATGAGTATT
CAACATTTCCGTGTCGCCCTTATTCCCTTTTTTGCGGCATTTTGCCTTCCTGTTTTTGCTCACCCAGAAA
CGCTGGTGAAAGTAAAAGATGCTGAAGATCAGTTGGGTGCACGAGTGGGTTACATCGAACTGGATCTCAA
CAGCGGTAAGATCCTTGAGAGTTTTCGCCCCGAAGAACGTTTTCCAATGATGAGCACTTTTAAAGTTCTG
CTATGTGGCGCGGTATTATCCCGTATTGACGCCGGGCAAGAGCAACTCGGTCGCCGCATACACTATTCTC
AGAATGACTTGGTTGAGTACTCACCAGTCACAGAAAAGCATCTTACGGATGGCATGACAGTAAGAGAATT
ATGCAGTGCTGCCATAACCATGAGTGATAACACTGCGGCCAACTTACTTCTGACAACGATCGGAGGACCG
AAGGAGCTAACCGCTTTTTTGCACAACATGGGGGATCATGTAACTCGCCTTGATCGTTGGGAACCGGAGC
TGAATGAAGCCATACCAAACGACGAGCGTGACACCACGATGCCTGTAGCAATGGCAACAACGTTGCGCAA
ACTATTAACTGGCGAACTACTTACTCTAGCTTCCCGGCAACAATTAATAGACTGGATGGAGGCGGATAAA
GTTGCAGGACCACTTCTGCGCTCGGCCCTTCCGGCTGGCTGGTTTATTGCTGATAAATCTGGAGCCGGTG
AGCGTGGGTCTCGCGGTATCATTGCAGCACTGGGGCCAGATGGTAAGCCCTCCCGTATCGTAGTTATCTA
CACGACGGGGAGTCAGGCAACTATGGATGAACGAAATAGACAGATCGCTGAGATAGGTGCCTCACTGATT
AAGCATTGGTAACTGTCAGACCAAGTTTACTCATATATACTTTAGATTGATTTAAAACTTCATTTTTAAT
TTAAAAGGATCTAGGTGAAGATCCTTTTTGATAATCTCATGACCAAAATCCCTTAACGTGAGTTTTCGTT
CCACTGAGCGTCAGACCCCGTAGAAAAGATCAAAGGATCTTCTTGAGATCCTTTTTTTCTGCGCGTAATC
TGCTGCTTGCAAACAAAAAAACCACCGCTACCAGCGGTGGTTTGTTTGCCGGATCAAGAGCTACCAACTC
TTTTTCCGAAGGTAACTGGCTTCAGCAGAGCGCAGATACCAAATACTGTTCTTCTAGTGTAGCCGTAGTT
AGGCCACCACTTCAAGAACTCTGTAGCACCGCCTACATACCTCGCTCTGCTAATCCTGTTACCAGTGGCT
GCTGCCAGTGGCGATAAGTCGTGTCTTACCGGGTTGGACTCAAGACGATAGTTACCGGATAAGGCGCAGC
GGTCGGGCTGAACGGGGGGTTCGTGCACACAGCCCAGCTTGGAGCGAACGACCTACACCGAACTGAGATA
CCTACAGCGTGAGCTATGAGAAAGCGCCACGCTTCCCGAAGGGAGAAAGGCGGACAGGTATCCGGTAAGC
GGCAGGGTCGGAACAGGAGAGCGCACGAGGGAGCTTCCAGGGGGAAACGCCTGGTATCTTTATAGTCCTG
TCGGGTTTCGCCACCTCTGACTTGAGCGTCGATTTTTGTGATGCTCGTCAGGGGGGCGGAGCCTATGGAA
AAACGCCAGCAACGCGGCCTTTTTACGGTTCCTGGCCTTTTGCTGGCCTTTTGCTCACATGTTCTTTCCT
GCGTTATCCCCTGATTCTGTGGATAACCGTATTACCGCCTTTGAGTGAGCTGATACCGCTCGCCGCAGCC
GAACGACCGAGCGCAGCGAGTCAGTGAGCGAGCGCGCAGAGAGGGAGTGGCCAACTCCATCACTAGGGGT
TCCTGGAGGGGTGGAGTCGTGACGTGAATTACGTCATAGGGTTAGGGAGGTCCTGGATCGATCCAGACAT
GATAAGATACATTGATGAGTTTGGACAAACCACAACTAGAATGCAGTGAAAAAAATGCTTTATTTGTGAA
ATTTGTGATGCTATTGCTTTATTTGTAACCATTATAAGCTGCAATAAACAAGTTAACAACAACAATTGCA
TTCATTTTATGTTTCAGGTTCAGGGGGAGGTGTGGGAGGTTTTTTAAAGCAAGTAAAACCTCTACAAATG
TGGTATGGCTGATTATGATCTCTAGTCAAGGCACTATACATCAAATATTCCTTATTAACCCCTTTACAAA
TTAAAAAGCTAAAGGTACACAATTTTTGAGCATAGTTATTAATAGCAGACACTCTATGCCTGTGTGGAGT
AAGAAAAAACAGTATGTTATGATTATAACTGTTATGCCTACTTATAAAGGTTACAGAATATTTTTCCATA
ATTTTCTTGTATAGCAGTGCAGCTTTTTCCTTTGTGGTGTAAATAGCAAAGCAAGCAAGAGTTCTATTAC
TAAACACAGCATGACTCAAAAAACTTAGCAATTCTGAAGGAAAGTCCTTGGGGTCTTCTACCTTTCTCTT
CTTTTTTGGAGGAGTAGAATGTTGAGAGTCAGCAGTAGCCTCATCATCACTAGATGGCATTTCTTCTGAG
CAAAACAGGTTTTCCTCATTAAAGGCATTCCACCACTGCTCCCATTCATCAGTTCCATAGGTTGGAATCT
AAAATACACAAACAATTAGAATCAGTAGTTTAACACATTATACACTTAAAAATTTTATATTTACCTTAGA
GCTTTAAATCTCTGTAGGTAGTTTGTCCAATTATGTCACACCACAGAAGTAAGGTTCCTTCACAAAGATC
CGGACCAAAGCGGCCATCGTGCCTCCCCACTCCTGCAGTTCGGGGGCATGGATGCGCGGATAGCCGCTGC
TGGTTTCCTGGATGCCGACGGATTTGCACTGCCGGTAGAACTCCGCGAGGTCGTCCAGCCTCAGGCAGCA
GCTGAACCAACTCGCGAGGGGATCGAGCCCGGGGTGGGCGAAGAACTCCAGCATGAGATCCCCGCGCTGG
AGGATCATCCAGCCGGCGTCCCGGAAAACGATTCCGAAGCCCAACCTTTCATAGAAGGCGGCGGTGGAAT
CGAAATCTCGTGATGGCAGGTTGGGCGTCGCTTGGTCGGTCATTTCGAACCCCAGAGTCCCGCTCAGAAG
AACTCGTCAAGAAGGCGATAGAAGGCGATGCGCTGCGAATCGGGAGCGGCGATACCGTAAAGCACGAGGA
AGCGGTCAGCCCATTCGCCGCCAAGCTCTTCAGCAATATCACGGGTAGCCAACGCTATGTCCTGATAGCG
GTCCGCCACACCCAGCCGGCCACAGTCGATGAATCCAGAAAAGCGGCCATTTTCCACCATGATATTCGGC
AAGCAGGCATCGCCATGGGTCACGACGAGATCCTCGCCGTCGGGCATGCGCGCCTTGAGCCTGGCGAACA
GTTCGGCTGGCGCGAGCCCCTGATGCTCTTCGTCCAGATCATCCTGATCGACAAGACCGGCTTCCATCCG
AGTACGTGCTCGCTCGATGCGATGTTTCGCTTGGTGGTCGAATGGGCAGGTAGCCGGATCAAGCGTATGC
AGCCGCCGCATTGCATCAGCCATGATGGATACTTTCTCGGCAGGAGCAAGGTGAGATGACAGGAGATCCT
GCCCCGGCACTTCGCCCAATAGCAGCCAGTCCCTTCCCGCTTCAGTGACAACGTCGAGCACAGCTGCGCA
AGGAACGCCCGTCGTGGCCAGCCACGATAGCCGCGCTGCCTCGTCCTGCAGTTCATTCAGGGCACCGGAC
AGGTCGGTCTTGACAAAAAGAACCGGGCGCCCCTGCGCTGACAGCCGGAACACGGCGGCATCAGAGCAGC
CGATTGTCTGTTGTGCCCAGTCATAGCCGAATAGCCTCTCCACCCAAGCGGCCGGAGAACCTGCGTGCAA
TCCATCTTGTTCAATCATGCGAAACGATCCTCATCCTGTCTCTTGATCAGATCTTGATCCCCTGCGCCAT
CAGATCCTTGGCGGCAAGAAAGCCATCCAGTTTACTTTGCAGGGCTTCCCAACCTTACCAGAGGGCGCCC
CAGCTGGCAATTCCGGTTCGCTTGCTGTCCATAAAACCGCCCAGTCTAGCTATCGCCATGTAAGCCCACT
GCAAGCTACCTGCTTTCTCTTTGCGCTTGCGTTTTCCCTTGTCCAGATAGCCCAGTAGCTGACATTCATC
CGGGGTCAGCACCGTTTCTGCGGACTGGCTTTCTACGTGTTCCGCTTCCTTTAGCAGCCCTTGCGCCCTG
AGTGCTTGCGGCAGCGTGAAGCTTTTTGCAAAAGCCTAGGCCTCCAAAAAAGCCTCCTCACTACTTCTGG
AATAGCTCAGAGGCCGAGGCGGCCTCGGCCTCTGCATAAATAAAAAAAATTAGTCAGCCATGGGGCGGAG
AATGGGCGGAACTGGGCGGAGTTAGGGGCGGGATGGGCGGAGTTAGGGGCGGGACTATGGTTGCTGACTA
ATTGAGATGCATGCTTTGCATACTTCTGCCTGCTGGGGAGCCTGGGGACTTTCCACACCTGGTTGCTGAC
TAATTGAGATGCATGCTTTGCATACTTCTGCCTGCTGGGGAGCCTGGGGACTTTCCACACCCTAACTGAC
ACACATTCCACA
Features (pLannotate 1.2.2; 20 found; start..end, strand, type, name):
     25..265     +  promoter       U6 promoter: RNA polymerase III promoter for human U6 snRNA
    311..377     +  ncRNA          twister-P3 (fragment): Accession: RF03154 - type-P3 twister ribozyme
    547..567     +  misc_feature   MCS (fragment): pUC18/19 multiple cloning site
    625..746     +  polyA_signal   SV40 poly(A) signal: SV40 polyadenylation signal
    795..924     +  repeat_region  AAV2 ITR (fragment): inverted terminal repeat of adeno-associated virus serotype 2 inverted
    947..1014    +  CDS            lacZα (fragment): LacZα fragment of β-galactosidase; lacZ fragment
   1045..1473    -  rep_origin     f1 ori (sequence partly withheld): f1 bacteriophage origin of replication; arrow indicates direction of (+) strand synthesis
   1500..1604    +  promoter       AmpR promoter: bla
   1605..2465    +  CDS            AmpR: β-lactamase; bla; confers resistance to ampicillin, carbenicillin, and related antibiotics
   2636..3224    +  rep_origin     ori: high-copy-number ColE1/pMB1/pBR322/pUC origin of replication
   3389..3437    -  repeat_region  AAV2 ITR (fragment): inverted terminal repeat of adeno-associated virus serotype 2 inverted
   3493..3627    -  polyA_signal   SV40 poly(A) signal: SV40 polyadenylation signal
   3650..3733    -  CDS            large T antigen (fragment): large T antigen from SV40 (simian virus 40)
   4052..4072    -  CDS            SV40 NLS: nuclear localization signal of SV40 (simian virus 40) large T antigen
   4202..4267    -  intron         small t intron: SV40 (simian virus 40) small t antigen intron
   4269..4343    -  CDS            small t antigen (fragment): SV40 (simian virus 40) small t antigen
   4346..4666    -  CDS            ble (fragment): BLE_KLEPN - Experimental evidence at protein level: Swiss-Prot protein existence level 1. Binding protein with a strong affinity to the bleomycin family of antibiotics. Binds to CL990; an antimitotic-antibiotic compound. From Klebsiella pneumoniae.
   4690..5481    -  CDS            neo: KKA2_KLEPN - Also known as kan, nptII. Experimental evidence at protein level: Swiss-Prot protein existence level 1. Resistance to kanamycin, neomycin, paromomycin, ribostamycin, butirosin and gentamicin B. From Klebsiella pneumoniae.
   5513..5836    -  CDS            tnpA (fragment): TN5P_ECOLX - Also known as tnp. Experimental evidence at protein level: Swiss-Prot protein existence level 1. Mediates transposition of transposon Tn5 by a 'cut and paste' mechanism. First, the monomeric transposase binds the 19 bp inverted DNA repeats flanking the transposon. Then, dimerization of the DNA- bound transposase creates a synaptic DNA complex. After nicking of the first DNA strand, excision of the transposon proceeds through a series of intermediates. The transposase then mediates the insertion of the transposon at a new site by strand transfer. The activity of the wild- type tran
   5838..6167    -  promoter       SV40 promoter: SV40 enhancer and early promoter
