[The description below was written by a language model from this plasmid's Addgene catalogue record and pLannotate feature annotations shown in this document.]
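Description:
pAV-U6+27-Tornado-Broccoli is a 6.2 kb mammalian expression plasmid on the pAV backbone, built to overexpress the Broccoli RNA aptamer as a circular RNA. It is propagated in bacteria through a high-copy ColE1/pUC-type origin with ampicillin selection (AmpR under its own bla promoter), and it also carries an f1 phage origin. The backbone contains AAV2 inverted terminal repeat sequences, annotated only as fragments. Such repeats are prone to recombination in bacteria, which fits the record's use of a recombination-deficient strain and its note that recombined backbones can arise.

The payload is driven by the human U6 RNA polymerase III promoter in its "U6+27" form, meaning the transcript begins with the first 27 nucleotides of U6 snRNA. Downstream, inserted between retained SalI and XbaI sites, is the Tornado-Broccoli cassette. In the Tornado design, the RNA of interest is flanked by self-cleaving ribozymes. Their autocatalytic cleavage leaves ends that an endogenous cellular RNA ligase joins, giving a stable circular RNA. The annotation detects only one twister-type ribozyme fragment and does not label the Broccoli aptamer or a second ribozyme, so the internal layout of the cassette is not fully resolved by the feature table. Broccoli is a fluorogenic aptamer that fluoresces when bound to its small-molecule dye, so it reports on circular RNA expression. A residual MCS fragment and an SV40 poly(A) signal follow the insert.

On the opposite strand, an SV40 enhancer/early promoter drives a Tn5-derived neo (nptII) gene, followed by a partial ble sequence, the SV40 small t intron and a poly(A) signal. This unit could allow G418 selection in mammalian cells, although the record does not list a mammalian selection marker.
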