Addgene plasmid #124360: pAV-U6+27-Tornado-Broccoli
Purpose: Overexpression of circular RNA (Broccoli)
Depositing lab: Samie Jaffrey. Depositing organization: Cornell University. Publication: Highly efficient expression of circular RNA aptamers in cells using autocatalytic transcripts. Litke JL, Jaffrey SR. Nat Biotechnol. 2019 Apr 8. pii: 10.1038/s41587-019-0090-6. doi: 10.1038/s41587-019-0090-6. PubMed 30962542.
Backbone
  Vector backbone: pAV
  Vector type: Mammalian Expression
Growth in bacteria
  Bacterial resistance: Ampicillin, 100 μg/mL
  Growth temperature: 37°C
  Growth strain: NEB Stable
  Growth instructions: Test 2-3 colonies to help select the full length plasmid and avoid picking the recombined backbone.
  Copy number: Unknown
Gene/Insert
  Gene/Insert name: Tornado-Broccoli
  Promoter: U6+27
  Cloning method: Restriction Enzyme; 5′ cloning site SalI (not destroyed); 3′ cloning site XbaI (not destroyed)
  Sequencing primers: 5′ F_U6; 3′ R_MCS
Terms and licenses: Academic/Nonprofit Terms; Industry Terms: Not Available to Industry
How to cite: pAV-U6+27-Tornado-Broccoli was a gift from Samie Jaffrey (Addgene plasmid # 124360 ; http://n2t.net/addgene:124360 ; RRID:Addgene_124360)
